>Addgene plasmid #101072 | pFETCh_ARID4B | addgene full sequence | sequence record 194182 | Addgene NGS Result
GAGGCGGTTTGCGTATTGGGAACTTTTGCTGAGTTGAAGGATCAGATCACGCATCTTCCCGACAACGCAG
ACCGTTCCGTGGCAAAGCAAAAGTTCAAAATCAGTAACCGTCAGTGCCGATAAGTTCAAAGTTAAACCTG
GTGTTGATACCAACATTGAAACGTTGATCGAAAACGCGCTGAAAAACGCTGCTGAATGTGCGAGCTTCTT
CCGCTTCCTCGCTCACTGACTCGCTGCGCTCGGTCGTTCGGCTGCGGCGAGCGGTATCAGCTCACTCAAA
GGCGGTAATACGGTTATCCACAGAATCAGGGGATAACGCAGGAAAGAACATGTGAGCAAAAGGCCAGCAA
AAGGCCAGGAACCGTAAAAAGGCCGCGTTGCTGGCGTTTTTCCATAGGCTCCGCCCCCCTGACGAGCATC
ACAAAAATCGACGCTCAAGTCAGAGGTGGCGAAACCCGACAGGACTATAAAGATACCAGGCGTTTCCCCC
TGGAAGCTCCCTCGTGCGCTCTCCTGTTCCGACCCTGCCGCTTACCGGATACCTGTCCGCCTTTCTCCCT
TCGGGAAGCGTGGCGCTTTCTCATAGCTCACGCTGTAGGTATCTCAGTTCGGTGTAGGTCGTTCGCTCCA
AGCTGGGCTGTGTGCACGAACCCCCCGTTCAGCCCGACCGCTGCGCCTTATCCGGTAACTATCGTCTTGA
GTCCAACCCGGTAAGACACGACTTATCGCCACTGGCAGCAGCCACTGGTAACAGGATTAGCAGAGCGAGG
TATGTAGGCGGTGCTACAGAGTTCTTGAAGTGGTGGCCTAACTACGGCTACACTAGAAGAACAGTATTTG
GTATCTGCGCTCTGCTGAAGCCAGTTACCTTCGGAAAAAGAGTTGGTAGCTCTTGATCCGGCAAACAAAC
CACCGCTGGTAGCGGTGGTTTTTTTGTTTGCAAGCAGCAGATTACGCGCAGAAAAAAAGGATCTCAAGAA
GATCCTTTGATCTTTTCTACGGGGTCTGACGCTCAGTGGAACTCCGTCGAGAGGTCTGCCTCGTGAAGAA
GGTGTTGCTGACTCATACCAGGCCTGAATCGCCCCATCATCCAGCCAGAAAGTGAGGGAGCCACGGTTGA
TGAGAGCTTTGTTGTAGGTGGACCAGTTGGTGATTTTGAACTTTTGCTTTGCCACGGAACGGTCTGCGTT
GTCGGGAAGATGCGTGATCTGATCCTTCAACTCAGCAAAAGTTCGATTTATTCAACAAAGCCACGTTGTG
TCTCAAAATCTCTGATGTTACATTGCACAAGATAAAAATATATCATCATGAACAATAAAACTGTCTGCTT
ACATAAACAGTAATACAAGGGGTGTTATGAGCCATATTCAACGGGAAACGTCTTGCTCGAAGCCGCGATT
AAATTCCAACATGGATGCTGATTTATATGGGTATAAATGGGCTCGCGATAATGTCGGGCAATCAGGTGCG
ACAATCTATCGATTGTATGGGAAGCCCGATGCGCCAGAGTTGTTTCTGAAACATGGCAAAGGTAGCGTTG
CCAATGATGTTACAGATGAGATGGTCAGACTAAACTGGCTGACGGAATTTATGCCTCTTCCGACCATCAA
GCATTTTATCCGTACTCCTGATGATGCATGGTTACTCACCACTGCGATCCCCGGGAAAACAGCATTCCAG
GTATTAGAAGAATATCCTGATTCAGGTGAAAATATTGTTGATGCGCTGGCAGTGTTCCTGCGCCGGTTGC
ATTCGATTCCTGTTTGTAATTGTCCTTTTAACAGCGATCGCGTATTTCGTCTCGCTCAGGCGCAATCACG
AATGAATAACGGTTTGGTTGATGCGAGTGATTTTGATGACGAGCGTAATGGCTGGCCTGTTGAACAAGTC
TGGAAAGAAATGCATAAGCTTTTGCCATTCTCACCGGATTCAGTCGTCACTCATGGTGATTTCTCACTTG
ATAACCTTATTTTTGACGAGGGGAAATTAATAGGTTGTATTGATGTTGGACGAGTCGGAATCGCAGACCG
ATACCAGGATCTTGCCATCCTATGGAACTGCCTCGGTGAGTTTTCTCCTTCATTACAGAAACGGCTTTTT
CAAAAATATGGTATTGATAATCCTGATATGAATATATTGCAGTTTCATTTGATGCTCGATGAGTTTTTCT
AATCAGAATTGGTTAATTGGTTGTAACACTGGCAGAGCATTACGCTGACTTGACGGGACGGCGGCTTTGT
TGAATAAATCGCATTCGCCATTCAGGCTGCGCAACTGTTGGGAAGGGCGATCGGTGCGGGCCTCTTCGCT
ATTACGCCAGCTGGCGAAAGGGGGATGTGCTGCAAGGCGATTAAGTTGGGTAACGCCAGGGTTTTCCCAG
TCACGACGTTGTAAAACGACGGCCAGTGAACGACGGCCAGTGAATTGGAGGCTACAGCCAGTGGAGAGGA
CTTTCCAAGAAAAATACTGATTTATAGAAAAATGGCAAAGTACAGTAGTTCCATTCCAATTTGAAGGGCC
ATGAAAAGCCACTGCAAGACCTTTTAGCCTAATTCAAACCTGTAAACATGTTCAGTCTTTTTTAAAGAGA
ATCTTTAATATTTGGTTACCAGGATTGATGTCTAATATCCTGTTAACTGCAGGTTTTGAATTTATTACAT
GTGCTTGACTTATACAATTAAAGCCACCCTAAGGTGACTTGCTTTAAAAAACAATTACCTTGTACAAATG
AAAATAGGTTCATATTTTTTCATAAATAAATGGAAAAATATCAAATGTTCCAGCTTTAACAAAATACAAG
GGAATACATATACAGTAAGTTATCTTAACATGTTCTGACCCACCCCTTAACTATGCTTACTGTATTGTCT
CTACAGGCAGTGAAAAGCCTCCATTTGCCACAGTGGAAGGCCTTCCAGTTACCAGACACACAATTCCCAG
ACAAGTTGGAAACAATTATTGCTTGAGGAAAAGCAGTTCATTGTACTTTTTCTTCATAAAAAAGTGCACT
TAAGTGCCAAGTCAGCTTGTCAAGAAACAATTTTTAAATATAAAATAGTGCTTGTCTGATATTTTTTTGT
GCCACTGTGCAGTATAAAAAAAAAGTGGCCCTCAACAGCCATTAAGTGCAAAGTGCTTTAGCAAGTCCTG
CTGATGTTCGAATCAGAAGAACTCGTCAAGAAGGCGATAGAAGGCGATGCGCTGCGAATCGGGAGCGGCG
ATACCGTAAAGCACGAGGAAGCGGTCAGCCCATTCGCCGCCAAGCTCTTCAGCAATATCACGGGTAGCCA
ACGCTATGTCCTGATAGCGGTCGGCCACACCCAGCCGGCCACAGTCGATGAATCCAGAAAAGCGGCCATT
TTCCACCATGATATTCGGCAAGCAGGCATCGCCATGGGTCACGACGAGATCCTCGCCGTCGGGCATGCGC
GCCTTGAGCCTGGCGAACAGTTCGGCTGGCGCGAGCCCCTGATGCTCTTCGTCCAGATCATCCTGATCGA
CAAGACCGGCTTCCATCCGAGTACGTGCTCGCTCGATGCGATGTTTCGCTTGGTGGTCGAATGGGCAGGT
AGCCGGATCAAGCGTATGCAGCCGCCGCATTGCATCAGCCATGATGGATACTTTCTCGGCAGGAGCAAGG
TGAGATGACAGGAGATCCTGCCCCGGCACTTCGCCCAATAGCAGCCAGTCCCTTCCCGCTTCAGTGACAA
CGTCGAGCACAGCTGCGCAAGGAACGCCCGTCGTGGCCAGCCACGATAGCCGCGCTGCCTCGTCCTGCAG
TTCATTCAGGGCACCGGACAGGTCGGTCTTGACAAAAAGAACCGGGCGCCCCTGCGCTGACAGCCGGAAC
ACGGCGGCATCAGAGCAGCCGATTGTCTGTTGTGCCCAGTCATAGCCGAATAGCCTCTCCACCCAAGCGG
CCGGAGAACCTGCGTGCAATCCATCTTGTTCAATCATGCGAAACGATCCAGGTCCAGGGTTCTCCTCCAC
GTCTCCAGCCTGCTTCAGCAGGCTGAAGTTAGTAGCTCCGCTTCCTGAAACCTTATCGTCGTCATCCTTG
TAATCTCCCTTATCGTCGTCATCCTTGTAATCGCCCTTATCGTCGTCATCCTTGTAATCTCCAGAACCAC
CTCCACCGGAACCTCCTCCGCTCCCCCTGCACTCAACTGACATTCCATTTTGTGATGCGCTGGACATTGA
CGGTTCAGCTAAAGTTAACATAACAGCAGCTGTTATGGAACTGGATGAAGGTGAAGAGGAGGATGAGGAT
GTAGCAGCACCTAAGGAAAAGGGAGACCAAACCAAGAGCTTAATAAAAATTTATGTCTAACAATAGACAG
AAAATACTAGTCCTCTGAACTAAAATTCCGCTATATTGTCCAAAATCATTTAGCTTACAACAACAGTGGT
CAATTCTCACAGTTCTACGATGTGAAGAAAGGAAAAGCTAGTGTAGCTCAAGAAGCTAGACAGTGCCCAA
CTACAGAAGTAATGAAAAGGACAGACCAGGGAAGGCTCCTGCGTGGGTCAAAGAGGGAAAGAACTGTGCC
TAGTCTACAAGACACAGAAATAAAATACAGAATACACTTTTTGTAACAGTGAAACAAGTATCAAAACAGG
AAAAATCTGCAATCCATCCAAAAATCATTTGTCCCCTCCTAATCCCTCCATCTTTCTGTACTTAGGAGTT
TTCTTGTACATGTAAATGGTGACAAGAGTGGGAGGCTTAATTGCTTCTTCAAGTTGGATCAAAACAGTGC
ATAGCTCAACTGTTGCATTCTCCGCCACTAGGTTTACAAAGCAAATAACACATTAGTTATTTTCATCAGA
GGAAGTCTCTCACTGTTTCCTTTTTTCGTTTTTAGCTGGGCTGCAGGTCGGGGAGAGGAGTGTTAGTAAC
CGCGACGCTGGTGGGGGTCGGCTTGTTAAGAGGGGCGCTGCTAACGCTGCAAGAGTGGGTTGTCAGCGTG
GGGCCGGTGCTACTGGAATCGATACCGGCATGATTGACAGCCTGGGCGAGGATGTCACCTGATGGTGATA
AGAATACACGGGAGACTTAGTACGGTTTCACAGGCGTGACACGTTTATTGAGTAGGATTACAGAGTATAA
CATAGAGTATAATATAGAGTATACAATAGTGACGTGGGATCCTCAGTTAGCCTCCCCCATCTCCCGGGCA
AACGTGCGCGCCAGGTCGCAGATCGTCGGTATGGAGCCGGGGGTGGTGACGTGGGTCTGGACCATCCCGG
AGGTAAGTTGCAGCAGGGCGTCCCGGCAGCCGGCGGGCGATTGGTCGTAATCCAGGATAAAGACGTGCAT
GGGACGGAGGCGTTTGGCCAAGACGTCCAAGGCCCAGGCAAACACGTTGTACAGGTCGCCGTTGGGGGCC
AGCAACTCGGGGGCCCGAAACAGGGTAAATAACGTGTCCCCGATATGGGGTCGTGGGCCCGCGTTGCTCT
GGGGCTCGGCACCCTGGGGCGGCACGGCCGTCCCCGAAAGCTGTCCCCAATCCTCCCGCCACGACCCGCC
GCCCTGCAGATACCGCACCGTATTGGCAAGCAGCCCGTAAACGCGGCGAATCGCGGCCAGCATAGCCAGG
TCAAGCCGCTCGCCGGGGCGCTGGCGTTTGGCCAGGCGGTCGATGTGTCTGTCCTCCGGAAGGGCCCCCA
ACACGATGTTTGTGCCGGGCAAGGTCGGCGGGATGAGGGCCACGAACGCCAGCACGGCCTGGGGGGTCAT
GCTGCCCATAAGGTATCGCGCGGCCGGGTAGCACAGGAGGGCGGCGATGGGATGGCGGTCGAAGATGAGG
GTGAGGGCCGGGGGCGGGGCATGTGAGCTCCCAGCCTCCCCCCCGATATGAGGAGCCAGAACGGCGTCGG
TCACGGCATAAGGCATGCCCATTGTTATCTGGGCGCTTGTCATTACCACCGCCGCGTCCCCGGCCGATAT
CTCACCCTGGTCGAGGCGGTGTTGTGTGGTGTAGATGTTCGCGATTGTCTCGGAAGCCCCCAGCACCTGC
CAGTAAGTCATCGGCTCGGGTACGTAGACGATATCGTCGCGCGAACCCAGGGCCACCAGCAGTTGCGTGG
TGGTGGTTTTCCCCATCCCGTGAGGACCGTCTATATAAACCCGCAGTAGCGTGGGCATTTTCTGCTCCAG
GCGGACTTCCGTGGCTTCTTGCTGCCGGCGAGGGCGCAACGCCGTACGTCGGTTGCTATGGCCGCGAGAA
CGCGCAGCCTGGTCGAACGCAGACGCGTGTTGATGGCAGGGGTACGAAGCCATGGTCGGGATCCCCAGGC
TGGATCGGTCCCGGTGTCTCCTATGGAGGTCAAAACAGCGTGGATGGCGTCTCCAGGCGATCTGACGGTT
CACTAAACGAGCTCTGCTTATATAGACCTCCCACCGTACACGCCTACCGCCCATTTGCGTCAATGGGGCG
GAGTTGTTACGACATTTTGGAAAGTCCCGTTGATTTTGGTGCCAAAACAAACTCCCATTGACGTCAATGG
GGTGGAGACTTGAAATCCCCGTGAGTCAAACCGCTATCCACGCCCATTGATGTACTGCCAAAACCGCATC
ACCATGGTAATAGCGATGACTAATACGTAGATGTACTGCCAAGTAGGAAAGTCCCATAAGGTCATGTACT
GGGCATAATGCCAGGGAATTGACCTGCAGGCATGCAAGCTAATTCGAGCTCGGTACCCGGGGATCCTCTA
GAGTCGACCTGCAGGCATGCAAGCTTGGCGTAATCATGGTCATAGCTGTTTCCTGTGTGAAATTGTTATC
CGCTCACAATTCCACACAACATACGAGCCGGAAGCATAAAGTGTAAAGCCTGGGGTGCCTAATGAGTGAG
CTAACTCACATTAATTGCGTTGCGCTCACTGCCCGCTTTCCAGTCGGGAAACCTGTCGTGCCAGCTGCAT
TAATGAATCGGCCAACGCGCGGGGA
Features (pLannotate 1.2.2; 19 found; start..end, strand, type, name):
    389..977     -  rep_origin     ori: high-copy-number ColE1/pMB1/pBR322/pUC origin of replication
   1032..1172    -  CDS            TRA2_ECOLX (fragment): Protein predicted: Swiss-Prot protein existence level 4. Required for transposition of transposon Tn903. From Escherichia coli.
   1357..2172    +  CDS            KanR: aminoglycoside phosphotransferase; aph(3')-Ia; confers resistance to kanamycin in bacteria or G418 (Geneticin®) in eukaryotes
   2254..2410    -  CDS            lacZα (fragment): LacZα fragment of β-galactosidase; lacZ fragment
   3166..3957    -  CDS            neo: KKA2_KLEPN - Also known as kan, nptII. Experimental evidence at protein level: Swiss-Prot protein existence level 1. Resistance to kanamycin, neomycin, paromomycin, ribostamycin, butirosin and gentamicin B. From Klebsiella pneumoniae.
   4041..4065    -  CDS            3xFLAG (fragment): three tandem FLAG® epitope tags
   4069..4122    -  CDS            3xFLAG (fragment): three tandem FLAG® epitope tags
   4832..5041    -  CDS            UL122 (fragment): VIE2_HCMVT - Experimental evidence at protein level: Swiss-Prot protein existence level 1. Stimulates viral early and late gene expression and thus play a crucial role in the regulation of productive infection. In addition, activates quiescent cells to reenter the cell cycle and upregulates several E2F-responsive genes, which are responsible for pushing the cell into S phase. In S-phase, inhibits cellular DNA synthesis and blocks further cell cycle progression. From Human cytomegalovirus (strain Towne) (HHV-5) (Human herpesvirus 5).
   5153..6148    -  CDS            ΔTK: truncated herpes simplex virus thymidine kinase (Salomon et al., 1995) confers sensitivity to nucleoside analogs such as acyclovir or ganciclovir
   6218..6289    +  CDS            UL24_HHV11 (fragment): Experimental evidence at protein level: Swiss-Prot protein existence level 1. May participate in nuclear egress of viral particles. Plays a role in the dispersal of several host nucleolar proteins including NCL/nucleolin and NPM1. Since deletion of host NCL/nucleolin negatively impact on nuclear egress, UL24 supposedly acts on this process through its effect on host nucleoli. From Human herpesvirus 1 (strain 17) (HHV-1) (Human herpes simplex virus 1).
   6380..6431    -  promoter       CMVd2 promoter: truncated human cytomegalovirus (CMV) immediate early promoter that yields moderately reduced expression relative to the full-length promoter
   6494..6511    +  promoter       CMV promoter (fragment): human cytomegalovirus (CMV) immediate early promoter
   6583..6665    -  enhancer       CMV enhancer (fragment): human cytomegalovirus immediate early enhancer; contains an 18-bp deletion relative to the standard CMV enhancer
   6671..6690    +  misc_feature   MCS (fragment): pUC18/19 multiple cloning site
   6691..6746    +  misc_feature   MCS: pUC18/19 multiple cloning site
   6783..6799    -  protein_bind   lac operator: The lac repressor binds to the lac operator to inhibit transcription in E. coli. This inhibition can be relieved by adding lactose or isopropyl-β-D-thiogalactopyranoside (IPTG). lac repressor encoded by lacI
   6807..6837    -  promoter       lac promoter: promoter for the E. coli lac operon
   6852..6873    -  protein_bind   CAP binding site: CAP binding activates transcription in the presence of cAMP. E. coli catabolite activator protein
   6886..20      -  CDS            lacI (fragment) (across the origin): lac repressor; lacI; The lac repressor binds to the lac operator to inhibit transcription in E. coli. This inhibition can be relieved by adding lactose or isopropyl-β-D-thiogalactopyranoside (IPTG).
