[The description below was written by a language model from this plasmid's Addgene catalogue record and pLannotate feature annotations shown in this document.]
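Description:
pFETCh_ARID4B is a CRISPR homology-directed repair donor plasmid built on the pFETCh_Donor backbone and designed to add a FLAG epitope tag to the 3' end of the endogenous human ARID4B coding sequence. It is a 6,955 nt, high-copy plasmid maintained in E. coli through a ColE1/pUC-type origin and selected with kanamycin via an aph(3')-Ia KanR gene. Remnants of a pUC-style cloning region (lac promoter and operator, CAP site, lacZα and lacI fragments, pUC18/19 multiple cloning site) are also detected.

The payload is a promoterless 3xFLAG-P2A-NeoR cassette flanked by ARID4B homology arms that were inserted by Gibson assembly. The annotation picks up the 3xFLAG segments and the neo (nptII) coding sequence on the same strand. The arms and the P2A are not annotated as features, but unannotated stretches on either side of the cassette are consistent with the arm positions. After a Cas9-induced break near the ARID4B stop codon, recombination with the arms places the tag in frame with the gene's C terminus. The P2A peptide then lets neomycin phosphotransferase be produced as a separate protein from the same endogenous transcript, so G418 resistance reports correct, expressed integration.

Outside the tagging cassette, the table shows a truncated HSV thymidine kinase (ΔTK) gene next to CMV enhancer and promoter fragments. Such a cassette could allow ganciclovir counter-selection against random whole-plasmid integration, although the record does not state this purpose. The guide RNA and Cas9 are not carried here and must be supplied separately. The construct belongs to a CRISPR epitope tagging system that enables ChIP-seq of DNA-binding proteins expressed from their native loci with a standard anti-FLAG antibody.
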