Addgene plasmid #101072: pFETCh_ARID4B
Purpose: Donor vector for 3' FLAG tag of human ARID4B
Depositing lab: Eric Mendenhall & Richard M. Myers. Depositing organization: University of Alabama in Huntsville. Publication: CETCh-seq: CRISPR epitope tagging ChIP-seq of DNA-binding proteins. Savic D, Partridge EC, Newberry KM, Smith SB, Meadows SK, Roberts BS, Mackiewicz M, Mendenhall EM, Myers RM. Genome Res. 2015 Sep 9. 10.1101/gr.193540.115 PubMed 26355004.
Backbone
  Vector backbone: pFETCh_Donor
  Backbone manufacturer: Eric Mendenhall & Richard M. Myers (Addgene plasmid # 63934)
  Vector type: CRISPR
Growth in bacteria
  Bacterial resistance: Kanamycin, 50 μg/mL
  Growth temperature: 37°C
  Growth strain: DH5alpha
  Copy number: High Copy
Gene/Insert
  Gene/Insert name: ARID4B homology arms
  Species: H. sapiens (human)
  Entrez Gene: ARID4B (a.k.a. BCAA, BRCAA1, RBBP1L1, RBP1L1, SAP180)
  Tag / fusion protein: 3XFLAG-P2A-NeoR (C terminal on backbone)
  Cloning method: Gibson Cloning
Terms and licenses: Academic/Nonprofit Terms; Industry Terms: Not Available to Industry
Depositor comments: Note: This plasmid is part of the Mendenhall and Meyers CRISPR-based Tagging system to add a tag (currently using FLAG) to endogenous proteins. Please see https://www.addgene.org/crispr/tagging/ for more details.
How to cite: pFETCh_ARID4B was a gift from Eric Mendenhall & Richard M. Myers (Addgene plasmid # 101072 ; http://n2t.net/addgene:101072 ; RRID:Addgene_101072)
